Addgene plasmid #126089: pBbA10k-RFP
Purpose: Constitutive expression vector for Escherichia coli. BglBrick compatible.
Depositing lab: Nigel Scrutton. Depositing organization: University of Manchester. Publication: SelProm: A Queryable and Predictive Expression Vector Selection Tool for Escherichia coli. Jervis AJ, Carbonell P, Taylor S, Sung R, Dunstan MS, Robinson CJ, Breitling R, Takano E, Scrutton NS. ACS Synth Biol. 2019 Mar 18. doi: 10.1021/acssynbio.8b00399. PubMed 30870592.
Backbone
  Vector backbone: pBb
  Backbone size w/o insert (bp): 2168
  Vector type: Bacterial Expression, Synthetic Biology
Growth in bacteria
  Bacterial resistance: Kanamycin, 50 μg/mL
  Growth temperature: 37°C
  Growth strain: DH5alpha
  Copy number: High Copy
Gene/Insert
  Gene/Insert name: RFP
  Species: Synthetic
  Insert size (bp): 678
  Promoter: J23116
  Cloning method: Unknown
  Sequencing primers: 5′ CTGCGCCATCAGATCCTTGG
Terms and licenses: Academic/Nonprofit Terms; Industry Terms: Not Available to Industry
Depositor comments: Cloning method was In-Fusion.
How to cite: pBbA10k-RFP was a gift from Nigel Scrutton (Addgene plasmid # 126089 ; http://n2t.net/addgene:126089 ; RRID:Addgene_126089)
