[The description below was written by a language model from this plasmid's Addgene catalogue record and pLannotate feature annotations shown in this document.]
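Description:
pBbA10k-RFP is a small bacterial expression plasmid (about 2.8 kb in the sequenced record) built on the pBb BglBrick vector series for constitutive gene expression in Escherichia coli. It is selected with kanamycin through a neo/nptII aminoglycoside phosphotransferase gene, which is followed by the phage lambda t0 terminator. A short adjacent match to the Tn5 transposase is most likely residual sequence carried over from the transposon from which the resistance gene derives, rather than a functional element. Replication depends on a p15A origin, which is compatible with ColE1-type plasmids in the same cell. The catalogue lists the plasmid as high copy, whereas p15A is generally regarded as a medium-copy origin, so the two descriptions do not fully agree. A brief fragment annotated as RSF ori sits next to the p15A region and is probably a partial homology hit rather than a second working origin.

The payload is a 678 bp synthetic coding sequence for mRFP1, the monomeric red fluorescent derivative of DsRed. The catalogue states that it is driven by the J23116 promoter, a member of the Anderson constitutive promoter family. The automated annotation labels this region as a fragment of J23119, which reflects the close sequence similarity among that family rather than a different part. Transcription is ended by tandem rrnB T1 and T7Te terminators downstream of the reporter. Because expression needs no inducer, red fluorescence gives a direct readout of promoter and vector strength. The BglBrick-compatible layout should allow the RFP to be exchanged for a gene of interest. The plasmid belongs to a vector set used to characterise and predict expression levels when choosing E. coli expression vectors.
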