Features (pLannotate 1.2.2; 9 found; start..end, strand, type, name):
      7..29      +  promoter       J23119(SpeI) promoter (fragment): bacterial promoter (Registry of Standard Biological Parts BBa J23119) modified to end with an SpeI site
     87..764     +  CDS            mRFP1: monomeric derivative of DsRed (Campbell et al., 2002)
    797..868     +  terminator     rrnB T1 terminator: transcription terminator T1 from the E. coli rrnB gene
    884..911     +  terminator     T7Te terminator: phage T7 early transcription terminator
    930..985     -  rep_origin     RSF ori (fragment): Plasmids containing the RSF 1030 origin of replication can be propagated in E. coli cells that contain additional plasmids with compatible origins.
   1073..1618    -  rep_origin     p15A ori: Plasmids containing the medium-copy-number p15A origin of replication can be propagated in E. coli cells that contain a second plasmid with the ColE1 origin.
   1732..1826    -  terminator     lambda t0 terminator: transcription terminator from phage lambda
   1860..2651    -  CDS            neo: KKA2_KLEPN - Also known as kan, nptII. Experimental evidence at protein level: Swiss-Prot protein existence level 1. Resistance to kanamycin, neomycin, paromomycin, ribostamycin, butirosin and gentamicin B. From Klebsiella pneumoniae.
   2683..2787    -  CDS            tnpA (fragment): TN5P_ECOLX - Also known as tnp. Experimental evidence at protein level: Swiss-Prot protein existence level 1. Mediates transposition of transposon Tn5 by a 'cut and paste' mechanism. First, the monomeric transposase binds the 19 bp inverted DNA repeats flanking the transposon. Then, dimerization of the DNA- bound transposase creates a synaptic DNA complex. After nicking of the first DNA strand, excision of the transposon proceeds through a series of intermediates. The transposase then mediates the insertion of the transposon at a new site by strand transfer. The activity of the wild- type tran
>Addgene plasmid #126089 | pBbA10k-RFP | addgene full sequence | sequence record 246865 | Addgene NGS Result
GACGTCTTGACAGCTAGCTCAGTCCTAGGGACTATGCTAGCAGGTTTAATCGAATTCAAAAGATCTTTTA
AGAAGGAGATATACATATGGCGAGTAGCGAAGACGTTATCAAAGAGTTCATGCGTTTCAAAGTTCGTATG
GAAGGTTCCGTTAACGGTCACGAGTTCGAAATCGAAGGTGAAGGTGAAGGTCGTCCGTACGAAGGTACCC
AGACCGCTAAACTGAAAGTTACCAAAGGTGGTCCGCTGCCGTTCGCTTGGGACATCCTGTCCCCGCAGTT
CCAGTACGGTTCCAAAGCTTACGTTAAACACCCGGCTGACATCCCGGACTACCTGAAACTGTCCTTCCCG
GAAGGTTTCAAATGGGAACGTGTTATGAACTTCGAAGACGGTGGTGTTGTTACCGTTACCCAGGACTCCT
CCCTGCAAGACGGTGAGTTCATCTACAAAGTTAAACTGCGTGGTACCAACTTCCCGTCCGACGGTCCGGT
TATGCAGAAAAAAACCATGGGTTGGGAAGCTTCCACCGAACGTATGTACCCGGAAGACGGTGCTCTGAAA
GGTGAAATCAAAATGCGTCTGAAACTGAAAGACGGTGGTCACTACGACGCTGAAGTTAAAACCACCTACA
TGGCTAAAAAACCGGTTCAGCTGCCGGGTGCTTACAAAACCGACATCAAACTGGACATCACCTCCCACAA
CGAAGACTACACCATCGTTGAACAGTACGAACGTGCTGAAGGTCGTCACTCCACCGGTGCTTAAGGATCC
AAACTCGAGTAAGGATCTCCAGGCATCAAATAAAACGAAAGGCTCAGTCGAAAGACTGGGCCTTTCGTTT
TATCTGTTGTTTGTCGGTGAACGCTCTCTACTAGAGTCACACTGGCTCACCTTCGGGTGGGCCTTTCTGC
GTTTATACCTAGGGATATATTCCGCTTCCTCGCTCACTGACTCGCTACGCTCGGTCGTTCGACTGCGGCG
AGCGGAAATGGCTTACGAACGGGGCGGAGATTTCCTGGAAGATGCCAGGAAGATACTTAACAGGGAAGTG
AGAGGGCCGCGGCAAAGCCGTTTTTCCATAGGCTCCGCCCCCCTGACAAGCATCACGAAATCTGACGCTC
AAATCAGTGGTGGCGAAACCCGACAGGACTATAAAGATACCAGGCGTTTCCCCCTGGCGGCTCCCTCGTG
CGCTCTCCTGTTCCTGCCTTTCGGTTTACCGGTGTCATTCCGCTGTTATGGCCGCGTTTGTCTCATTCCA
CGCCTGACACTCAGTTCCGGGTAGGCAGTTCGCTCCAAGCTGGACTGTATGCACGAACCCCCCGTTCAGT
CCGACCGCTGCGCCTTATCCGGTAACTATCGTCTTGAGTCCAACCCGGAAAGACATGCAAAAGCACCACT
GGCAGCAGCCACTGGTAATTGATTTAGAGGAGTTAGTCTTGAAGTCATGCGCCGGTTAAGGCTAAACTGA
AAGGACAAGTTTTGGTGACTGCGCTCCTCCAAGCCAGTTACCTCGGTTCAAAGAGTTGGTAGCTCAGAGA
ACCTTCGAAAAACCGCCCTGCAAGGCGGTTTTTTCGTTTTCAGAGCAAGAGATTACGCGCAGACCAAAAC
GATCTCAAGAAGATCATCTTATTAATCAGATAAAATATTTCTAGATTTCAGTGCAATTTATCTCTTCAAA
TGTAGCACCTGAAGTCAGCCCCATACGATATAAGTTGTTACTAGTGCTTGGATTCTCACCAATAAAAAAC
GCCCGGCGGCAACCGAGCGTTCTGAACAAATCCAGATGGAGTTCTGAGGTCATTACTGGATCTATCAACA
GGAGTCCAAGCGAGCTCTCGAACCCCAGAGTCCCGCTCAGAAGAACTCGTCAAGAAGGCGATAGAAGGCG
ATGCGCTGCGAATCGGGAGCGGCGATACCGTAAAGCACGAGGAAGCGGTCAGCCCATTCGCCGCCAAGCT
CTTCAGCAATATCACGGGTAGCCAACGCTATGTCCTGATAGCGGTCCGCCACACCCAGCCGGCCACAGTC
GATGAATCCAGAAAAGCGGCCATTTTCCACCATGATATTCGGCAAGCAGGCATCGCCATGGGTCACGACG
AGATCCTCGCCGTCGGGCATGCGCGCCTTGAGCCTGGCGAACAGTTCGGCTGGCGCGAGCCCCTGATGCT
CTTCGTCCAGATCATCCTGATCGACAAGACCGGCTTCCATCCGAGTACGTGCTCGCTCGATGCGATGTTT
CGCTTGGTGGTCGAATGGGCAGGTAGCCGGATCAAGCGTATGCAGCCGCCGCATTGCATCAGCCATGATG
GATACTTTCTCGGCAGGAGCAAGGTGAGATGACAGGAGATCCTGCCCCGGCACTTCGCCCAATAGCAGCC
AGTCCCTTCCCGCTTCAGTGACAACGTCGAGCACAGCTGCGCAAGGAACGCCCGTCGTGGCCAGCCACGA
TAGCCGCGCTGCCTCGTCCTGCAGTTCATTCAGGGCACCGGACAGGTCGGTCTTGACAAAAAGAACCGGG
CGCCCCTGCGCTGACAGCCGGAACACGGCGGCATCAGAGCAGCCGATTGTCTGTTGTGCCCAGTCATAGC
CGAATAGCCTCTCCACCCAAGCGGCCGGAGAACCTGCGTGCAATCCATCTTGTTCAATCATGCGAAACGA
TCCTCATCCTGTCTCTTGATCAGATCATGATCCCCTGCGCCATCAGATCCTTGGCGGCAAGAAAGCCATC
CAGTTTACTTTGCAGGGCTTCCCAACCTTACCAGAGGGCGCCCCAGCTGGCAATTCC
